>Addgene plasmid #122528 | pTV1 | depositor full sequence | sequence record 233798 | pTV1 sequence 5124 bps
GCGGCCGCGATTCCATTGCCCAGCTATCTGTCACTTTATTGTGAAGATAGTGGAAAAGGAAGGTGGCTCC
TACAAATGCCATCATTGCGATAAAGGAAAGGCCATCGTTGAAGATGCCTCTGCCGACAGTGGTCCCAAAG
ATGGACCCCCACCCACGAGGAGCATCGTGGAAAAAGAAGACGTTCCAACCACGTCTTCAAAGCAAGTGGA
TTGATGTGATATCTCCACTGACGTAAGGGATGACGCACAATCCCACTATCCTTCGCAAGACCCTTCCTCT
ATATAAGGAAGTTCATTTCATTTGGAGAGGAAAATAACAAATCTCAACACAACATATACAAAACAAACGA
ATCTCAAGCAATCAAGCATTCTACTTCTATTGCAGCAATTTAAATCATTTCTTTTAAAGCAAAAGCAATT
TTCTGAAAATTTTCACCATTTACGAACGATAGCCATGGCACTCATCTTTGGCACAGTCAACGCTAACATC
CTGAAGGAAGTGTTCGGTGGAGCTCGTATGGCTTGCGTTACCAGCGCACATATGGCTGGAGCGAATGGAA
GCATTTTGAAGAAGGCAGAAGAAACCTCTCGTGCAATCATGCACAAACCAGTGATCTTCGGAGAAGACTA
CATTACCGAGGCAGACTTGCCTTACACACCACTCCATTTAGAGGTCGATGCTGAAATGGAGCGGATGTAT
TATCTTGGTCGTCGCGCGCTCACCCATGGCAAGAGACGCAAAGTTTCTGTGAATAACAAGAGGAACAGGA
GAAGGAAAGTGGCCAAAACGTACGTGGGGCGTGATTCCATTGTTGAGAAGATTGTAGTGCCCCACACCGA
GAGAAAGGTTGATACCACAGCAGCAGTGGAAGACATTTGCAATGAAGCTACCACTCAACTTGTGCATAAT
AGTATGCCAAAGCGTAAGAAGCAGAAAAACTTCTTGCCCGCCACTTCACTAAGTAACGTGTATGCCCAAA
CTTGGAGCATAGTGCGCAAACGCCATATGCAGGTGGAGATCATTAGCAAGAAGAGCGTCCGAGCGAGGGT
CAAGAGATTTGAGGGCTCGGTGCAATTGTTCGCAAGTGTGCGTCACATGTATGGCGAGAGGAAAAGGGTG
GACTTACGTATTGACAACTGGCAGCAAGAGACACTTCTAGACCTTGCTAAAAGATTTAAGAATGAGAGAG
TGGATCAATCGAAGCTCACTTTTGGTTCAAGTGGCCTAGTTTTGAGGCAAGGCTCGTACGGACCTGCGCA
TTGGTATCGACATGGTATGTTCATTGTACGCGGTCGGTCGGATGGGATGTTGGTGGATGCTCGTGCGAAG
GTAACGTTCGCTGTTTGTCACTCAATGACACATTATAGCGACAAATCAATCTCTGAGGCATTCTTCATAC
CATACTCTAAGAAATTCTTGGAGTTGAGGCCAGATGGAATCTCCCATGAGTGTACAAGAGGAGTATCAGT
TGAGCGGTGCGGTGAGGTGGCTGCAATCCTGACACAAGCACTTTCACCGTGTGGTAAGATCACATGCAAA
CGTTGCATGGTTGAAACACCTGACATTGTTGAGGGTGAGTCGGGAGACAGTGTCACCAACCAAGGTAAGC
TCCTAGCAATGCTGAAAGAACAGTATCCAGATTTCCCAATGGCCGAGAAACTACTCACAAGGTTTTTGCA
ACAGAAATCACTAGTAAATACAAATTTGACAGCCTGCGTGAGCGTCAAACAACTCATTGGTGACCGCAAA
CAAGCTCCATTCACACACGTACTGGCTGTCAGCGAAATTCTGTTTAAAGGCAATAAACTAACAGGGGCCG
ATCTCGAAGAGGCAAGCACACATATGCTTGAAATAGCAAGGTTCTTGAACAATCGCACTGAAAATATGCG
CATTGGCCACCTTGGTTCTTTCAGAAATAAAATCTCATCGAAGGCCCATGTGAATAACGCACTCATGTGT
GATAATCAACTTGATCAGAATGGGAATTTTATTTGGGGACTAAGGGGTGCACACGCAAAGAGGTTTCTTA
AAGGATTTTTCACTGAGATTGACCCAAATGAAGGATACGATAAGTATGTTATCAGGAAACATATCAGGGG
TAGCAGAAAGCTAGCAATTGGCAATTTGATAATGTCAACTGACTTCCAGACGCTCAGGCAACAAATTCAA
GGCGAAACTATTGAGCGTAAAGAAATTGGGAATCACTGCATTTCAATGCGGAATGGTAATTACGTGTACC
CATGTTGTTGTGTTACTCTTGAAGATGGTAAGGCTCAATATTCGGATCTAAAGCATCCAACGAAGAGACA
TCTGGTCATTGGCAACTCTGGCGATTCAAAGTACCTAGACCTTCCAGTTCTCAATGAAGAGAAAATGTAT
ATAGCTAATGAAGGTTATTGCTACATGAACATTTTCTTTGCTCTACTAGTGAATGTCAAGGAAGAGGATG
CAAAGGACTTCACCAAGTTTATAAGGGACACAATTGTTCCAAAGCTTGGAGCGTGGCCAACAATGCAAGA
TGTTGCAACTGCATGCTACTTACTTTCCATTCTTTACCCAGATGTCCTGAGTGCTGAATTACCCAGAATT
TTGGTTGATCATGACAACAAAACAATGCATGTTTTGGATTCGTATGGGTCTAGAACGACAGGATACCACA
TGTTGAAAATGAACACAACATCCCAGCTAATTGAATTCGTTCATTCAGGTTTGGAATCCGAAATGAAAAC
TTACAATGTTGGAGGGATGAACCGAGATATGGTCACACAAGGTGCAATTGAGATGTTGATCAAGTCCATA
TACAAACCACATCTCATGAAGCAGTTACTTGAGGAGGAGCCATACATAATTGTCCTGGCAATAGTCTCCC
CTTCAATTTTAATTGCCATGTACAACTCTGGAACTTTTGAGCAGGCGTTACAAATGTGGTTGCCAAATAC
AATGAGGTTAGCTAACCTCGCTGCCATCTTGTCAGCCTTGGCGCAAAAGTTAACTTTGGCAGACTTGTTC
GTCCAGCAGCGTAATTTGATTAATGAGTATGCGCAGGTAATTTTGGACAATCTGATTGACGGTGTCAGGG
TTAACCATTCGCTATCCCTAGCAATGGAAATTGTTACTATTAAGCTGGCCACCCAAGAGATGGACATGGC
GTTGAGGGAAGGTGGCTATGCTGTGACCTCTGAAAAGGTGCATGAAATGTTGGAAAAAAACTATGTAAAG
GCTTTGAAGGATGCATGGGACGAATTAACTTGGTTGGAAAAATTCTCCGCAATCAGGCATTCAAGAAAGC
TCTTGAAATTTGGGCGAAAGCCTTTAATCATGAAAAACACCGTAGATTGCGGCGGACATATAGACTTGTC
TGTGAAATCGCTTTTCAAGTTCCACTTGGAACTCCTGAAGGGAACCATCTCAAGAGCCGTAAATGGTGGT
GCAAGAAAGGTAAGAGTAGCGAAGAATGCCATGACAAAAGGGGTTTTTCTCAAAATCTACAGCATGCTTC
CTGACGTCGGCGCCTAAGGGGCGAGATCTGGCGGGGCCCGCGCTAGCGGAGTGTATACTGGCTTACTATG
TTGGCACTGATGAGGGTGTCAGTGAAGTGCTTCATGTGGCAGGAGAAAAAAGGCTGCACCGGTGCGTCAG
CAGAATATGTGATACAGGATATATTCCGCTTCCTCGCTCACTGACTCGCTACGCTCGGTCGTTCGACTGC
GGCGAGCGGAAATGGCTTACGAACGGGGCGGAGATTTCCTGGAAGATGCCAGGAAGATACTTAACAGGGA
AGTGAGAGGGCCGCGGCAAAGCCGTTTTTCCATAGGCTCCGCCCCCCTGACAAGCATCACGAAATCTGAC
GCTCAAATCAGTGGTGGCGAAACCCGACAGGACTATAAAGATACCAGGCGTTTCCCCCTGGCGGCTCCCT
CGTGCGCTCTCCTGTTCCTGCCTTTCGGTTTACCGGTGTCATTCCGCTGTTATGGCCGCGTTTGTCTCAT
TCCACGCCTGACACTCAGTTCCGGGTAGGCAGTTCGCTCCAAGCTGGACTGTATGCACGAACCCCCCGTT
CAGTCCGACCGCTGCGCCTTATCCGGTAACTATCGTCTTGAGTCCAACCCGGAAAGACATGCAAAAGCAC
CACTGGCAGCAGCCACTGGTAATTGATTTAGAGGAGTTAGTCTTGAAGTCATGCGCCGGTTAAGGCTAAA
CTGAAAGGACAAGTTTTGGTGACTGCGCTCCTCCAAGCCAGTTACCTCGGTTCAAAGAGTTGGTAGCTCA
GAGAACCTTCGAAAAACCGCCCTGCAAGGCGGTTTTTTCGTTTTCAGAGCAAGAGATTACGCGCAGACCA
AAACGATCTCAAGAAGATCATCTTATTAATTACGCCCCGCCCTGCCACTCATCGCAGTACTGTTGTAATT
CATTAAGCATTCTGCCGACATGGAAGCCATCACAGACGGCATGATGAACCTGAATCGCCAGCGGCATCAG
CACCTTGTCGCCTTGCGTATAATATTTGCCCATGGTGAAAACGGGGGCGAAGAAGTTGTCCATATTGGCC
ACGTTTAAATCAAAACTGGTGAAACTCACCCAGGGATTGGCTGAGACGAAAAACATATTCTCAATAAACC
CTTTAGGGAAATAGGCCAGGTTTTCACCGTAACACGCCACATCTTGCGAATATATGTGTAGAAACTGCCG
GAAATCGTCGTGGTATTCACTCCAGAGCGATGAAAACGTTTCAGTTTGCTCATGGAAAACGGTGTAACAA
GGGTGAACACTATCCCATATCACCAGCTCACCGTCTTTCATTGCCATACGGAATTCCGGATGAGCATTCA
TCAGGCGGGCAAGAATGTGAATAAAGGCCGGATAAAACTTGTGCTTATTTTTCTTTACGGTCTTTAAAAA
GGCCGTAATATCCAGCTGAACGGTCTGGTTATAGGTACATTGAGCAACTGACTGAAATGCCTCAAAATGT
TCTTTACGATGCCATTGGGATATATCAACGGTGGTATATCCAGTGATTTTTTTCTCCATTTTAGCTTCCT
TAGCTCCTGAAAATCTCGATAACTCAAAAAATACGCCCGGTAGTGATCTTATTTCATTATGGTGAAAGTT
GGAACCCGGGGGCG
Features (pLannotate 1.2.2; 10 found; start..end, strand, type, name):
      9..266     +  promoter       35SPPDK promoter (fragment): hybrid promoter consisting of the cauliflower mosaic virus 35S enhancer fused to the maize C4PPDK basal promoter (Yoo et al., 2007)
    265..311     +  promoter       minimal CaMV 35S promoter: minimal 35S promoter from cauliflower mosaic virus
    347..383     +  ncRNA          PK1-TEV CVMV: Accession: RF01102 - 5'-leader pseudoknot of TEV/CVMV
    455..3220    +  CDS            MVP_TEV (fragment): Experimental evidence at protein level: Swiss-Prot protein existence level 1. [Movement protein P3N-PIPO]: allows efficient cell to cell propagation, by bypassing the host cell wall barrier. Transports viral genome to neighboring plant cells directly through plasmosdesmata, without any budding (By similarity). From Tobacco etch virus (TEV).
   3205..3501    +  CDS            MVP_TEV (fragment): Experimental evidence at protein level: Swiss-Prot protein existence level 1. [Movement protein P3N-PIPO]: allows efficient cell to cell propagation, by bypassing the host cell wall barrier. Transports viral genome to neighboring plant cells directly through plasmosdesmata, without any budding (By similarity). From Tobacco etch virus (TEV).
   3544..3565    +  misc_feature   bom (fragment): basis of mobility region from pBR322
   3664..3719    -  rep_origin     RSF ori (fragment): Plasmids containing the RSF 1030 origin of replication can be propagated in E. coli cells that contain additional plasmids with compatible origins.
   3807..4352    -  rep_origin     p15A ori: Plasmids containing the medium-copy-number p15A origin of replication can be propagated in E. coli cells that contain a second plasmid with the ColE1 origin.
   4370..5029    -  CDS            CmR: chloramphenicol acetyltransferase; cat; confers resistance to chloramphenicol
   5030..5116    -  promoter       cat promoter (fragment): promoter of the E. coli cat gene encoding chloramphenicol acetyltransferase
