>Addgene plasmid #122528 | pTV1 | addgene full sequence | sequence record 238003 | Addgene NGS Result
GCAAGACCCTTCCTCTATATAAGGAAGTTCATTTCATTTGGAGAGGAAAATAACAAATCTCAACACAACA
TATACAAAACAAACGAATCTCAAGCAATCAAGCATTCTACTTCTATTGCAGCAATTTAAATCATTTCTTT
TAAAGCAAAAGCAATTTTCTGAAAATTTTCACCATTTACGAACGATAGCCATGGCACTCATCTTTGGCAC
AGTCAACGCTAACATCCTGAAGGAAGTGTTCGGTGGAGCTCGTATGGCTTGCGTTACCAGCGCACATATG
GCTGGAGCGAATGGAAGCATTTTGAAGAAGGCAGAAGAAACCTCTCGTGCAATCATGCACAAACCAGTGA
TCTTCGGAGAAGACTACATTACCGAGGCAGACTTGCCTTACACACCACTCCATTTAGAGGTCGATGCTGA
AATGGAGCGGATGTATTATCTTGGTCGTCGCGCGCTCACCCATGGCAAGAGACGCAAAGTTTCTGTGAAT
AACAAGAGGAACAGGAGAAGGAAAGTGGCCAAAACGTACGTGGGGCGTGATTCCATTGTTGAGAAGATTG
TAGTGCCCCACACCGAGAGAAAGGTTGATACCACAGCAGCAGTGGAAGACATTTGCAATGAAGCTACCAC
TCAACTTGTGCATAATAGTATGCCAAAGCGTAAGAAGCAGAAAAACTTCTTGCCCGCCACTTCACTAAGT
AACGTGTATGCCCAAACTTGGAGCATAGTGCGCAAACGCCATATGCAGGTGGAGATCATTAGCAAGAAGA
GCGTCCGAGCGAGGGTCAAGAGATTTGAGGGCTCGGTGCAATTGTTCGCAAGTGTGCGTCACATGTATGG
CGAGAGGAAAAGGGTGGACTTACGTATTGACAACTGGCAGCAAGAGACACTTCTAGACCTTGCTAAAAGA
TTTAAGAATGAGAGAGTGGATCAATCGAAGCTCACTTTTGGTTCAAGTGGCCTAGTTTTGAGGCAAGGCT
CGTACGGACCTGCGCATTGGTATCGACATGGTATGTTCATTGTACGCGGTCGGTCGGATGGGATGTTGGT
GGATGCTCGTGCGAAGGTAACGTTCGCTGTTTGTCACTCAATGACACATTATAGCGACAAATCAATCTCT
GAGGCATTCTTCATACCATACTCTAAGAAATTCTTGGAGTTGAGGCCAGATGGAATCTCCCATGAGTGTA
CAAGAGGAGTATCAGTTGAGCGGTGCGGTGAGGTGGCTGCAATCCTGACACAAGCACTTTCACCGTGTGG
TAAGATCACATGCAAACGTTGCATGGTTGAAACACCTGACATTGTTGAGGGTGAGTCGGGAGACAGTGTC
ACCAACCAAGGTAAGCTCCTAGCAATGCTGAAAGAACAGTATCCAGATTTCCCAATGGCCGAGAAACTAC
TCACAAGGTTTTTGCAACAGAAATCACTAGTAAATACAAATTTGACAGCCTGCGTGAGCGTCAAACAACT
CATTGGTGACCGCAAACAAGCTCCATTCACACACGTACTGGCTGTCAGCGAAATTCTGTTTAAAGGCAAT
AAACTAACAGGGGCCGATCTCGAAGAGGCAAGCACACATATGCTTGAAATAGCAAGGTTCTTGAACAATC
GCACTGAAAATATGCGCATTGGCCACCTTGGTTCTTTCAGAAATAAAATCTCATCGAAGGCCCATGTGAA
TAACGCACTCATGTGTGATAATCAACTTGATCAGAATGGGAATTTTATTTGGGGACTAAGGGGTGCACAC
GCAAAGAGGTTTCTTAAAGGATTTTTCACTGAGATTGACCCAAATGAAGGATACGATAAGTATGTTATCA
GGAAACATATCAGGGGTAGCAGAAAGCTAGCAATTGGCAATTTGATAATGTCAACTGACTTCCAGACGCT
CAGGCAACAAATTCAAGGCGAAACTATTGAGCGTAAAGAAATTGGGAATCACTGCATTTCAATGCGGAAT
GGTAATTACGTGTACCCATGTTGTTGTGTTACTCTTGAAGATGGTAAGGCTCAATATTCGGATCTAAAGC
ATCCAACGAAGAGACATCTGGTCATTGGCAACTCTGGCGATTCAAAGTACCTAGACCTTCCAGTTCTCAA
TGAAGAGAAAATGTATATAGCTAATGAAGGTTATTGCTACATGAACATTTTCTTTGCTCTACTAGTGAAT
GTCAAGGAAGAGGATGCAAAGGACTTCACCAAGTTTATAAGGGACACAATTGTTCCAAAGCTTGGAGCGT
GGCCAACAATGCAAGATGTTGCAACTGCATGCTACTTACTTTCCATTCTTTACCCAGATGTCCTGAGTGC
TGAATTACCCAGAATTTTGGTTGATCATGACAACAAAACAATGCATGTTTTGGATTCGTATGGGTCTAGA
ACGACAGGATACCACATGTTGAAAATGAACACAACATCCCAGCTAATTGAATTCGTTCATTCAGGTTTGG
AATCCGAAATGAAAACTTACAATGTTGGAGGGATGAACCGAGATATGGTCACACAAGGTGCAATTGAGAT
GTTGATCAAGTCCATATACAAACCACATCTCATGAAGCAGTTACTTGAGGAGGAGCCATACATAATTGTC
CTGGCAATAGTCTCCCCTTCAATTTTAATTGCCATGTACAACTCTGGAACTTTTGAGCAGGCGTTACAAA
TGTGGTTGCCAAATACAATGAGGTTAGCTAACCTCGCTGCCATCTTGTCAGCCTTGGCGCAAAAGTTAAC
TTTGGCAGACTTGTTCGTCCAGCAGCGTAATTTGATTAATGAGTATGCGCAGGTAATTTTGGACAATCTG
ATTGACGGTGTCAGGGTTAACCATTCGCTATCCCTAGCAATGGAAATTGTTACTATTAAGCTGGCCACCC
AAGAGATGGACATGGCGTTGAGGGAAGGTGGCTATGCTGTGACCTCTGAAAAGGTGCATGAAATGTTGGA
AAAAAACTATGTAAAGGCTTTGAAGGATGCATGGGACGAATTAACTTGGTTGGAAAAATTCTCCGCAATC
AGGCATTCAAGAAAGCTCTTGAAATTTGGGCGAAAGCCTTTAATCATGAAAAACACCGTAGATTGCGGCG
GACATATAGACTTGTCTGTGAAATCGCTTTTCAAGTTCCACTTGGAACTCCTGAAGGGAACCATCTCAAG
AGCCGTAAATGGTGGTGCAAGAAAGGTAAGAGTAGCGAAGAATGCCATGACAAAAGGGGTTTTTCTCAAA
ATCTACAGCATGCTTCCTGACGTCGGCGCCTAAGGGGCGAGATCTGGCGGGGCCCGCGCTAGCGGAGTGT
ATACTGGCTTACTATGTTGGCACTGATGAGGGTGTCAGTGAAGTGCTTCATGTGGCAGGAGAAAAAAGGC
TGCACCGGTGCGTCAGCAGAATATGTGATACAGGATATATTCCGCTTCCTCGCTCACTGACTCGCTACGC
TCGGTCGTTCGACTGCGGCGAGCGGAAATGGCTTACGAACGGGGCGGAGATTTCCTGGAAGATGCCAGGA
AGATACTTAACAGGGAAGTGAGAGGGCCGCGGCAAAGCCGTTTTTCCATAGGCTCCGCCCCCCTGACAAG
CATCACGAAATCTGACGCTCAAATCAGTGGTGGCGAAACCCGACAGGACTATAAAGATACCAGGCGTTTC
CCCCTGGCGGCTCCCTCGTGCGCTCTCCTGTTCCTGCCTTTCGGTTTACCGGTGTCATTCCGCTGTTATG
GCCGCGTTTGTCTCATTCCACGCCTGACACTCAGTTCCGGGTAGGCAGTTCGCTCCAAGCTGGACTGTAT
GCACGAACCCCCCGTTCAGTCCGACCGCTGCGCCTTATCCGGTAACTATCGTCTTGAGTCCAACCCGGAA
AGACATGCAAAAGCACCACTGGCAGCAGCCACTGGTAATTGATTTAGAGGAGTTAGTCTTGAAGTCATGC
GCCGGTTAAGGCTAAACTGAAAGGACAAGTTTTGGTGACTGCGCTCCTCCAAGCCAGTTACCTCGGTTCA
AAGAGTTGGTAGCTCAGAGAACCTTCGAAAAACCGCCCTGCAAGGCGGTTTTTTCGTTTTCAGAGCAAGA
GATTACGCGCAGACCAAAACGATCTCAAGAAGATCATCTTATTAATTACGCCCCGCCCTGCCACTCATCG
CAGTACTGTTGTAATTCATTAAGCATTCTGCCGACATGGAAGCCATCACAAACGGCATGATGAACCTGAA
TCGCCAGCGGCATCAGCACCTTGTCGCCTTGCGTATAATATTTGCCCATGGTGAAAACGGGGGCGAAGAA
GTTGTCCATATTGGCCACGTTTAAATCAAAACTGGTGAAACTCACCCAGGGATTGGCTGAGACGAAAAAC
ATATTCTCAATAAACCCTTTAGGGAAATAGGCCAGGTTTTCACCGTAACACGCCACATCTTGCGAATATA
TGTGTAGAAACTGCCGGAAATCGTCGTGGTATTCACTCCAGAGCGATGAAAACGTTTCAGTTTGCTCATG
GAAAACGGTGTAACAAGGGTGAACACTATCCCATATCACCAGCTCACCGTCTTTCATTGCCATACGGAAT
TCCGGATGAGCATTCATCAGGCGGGCAAGAATGTGAATAAAGGCCGGATAAAACTTGTGCTTATTTTTCT
TTACGGTCTTTAAAAAGGCCGTAATATCCAGCTGAACGGTCTGGTTATAGGTACATTGAGCAACTGACTG
AAATGCCTCAAAATGTTCTTTACGATGCCATTGGGATATATCAACGGTGGTATATCCAGTGATTTTTTTC
TCCATTTTAGCTTCCTTAGCTCCTGAAAATCTCGATAACTCAAAAAATACGCCCGGTAGTGATCTTATTT
CATTATGGTGAAAGTTGGAACCCGGGGGCGGCGGCCGCGATTCCATTGCCCAGCTATCTGTCACTTTATT
GTGAAGATAGTGGAAAAGGAAGGTGGCTCCTACAAATGCCATCATTGCGATAAAGGAAAGGCCATCGTTG
AAGATGCCTCTGCCGACAGTGGTCCCAAAGATGGACCCCCACCCACGAGGAGCATCGTGGAAAAAGAAGA
CGTTCCAACCACGTCTTCAAAGCAAGTGGATTGATGTGATATCTCCACTGACGTAAGGGATGACGCACAA
TCCCACTATCCTTC
Features (pLannotate 1.2.2; 10 found; start..end, strand, type, name):
      1..47      +  promoter       minimal CaMV 35S promoter: minimal 35S promoter from cauliflower mosaic virus
     83..119     +  ncRNA          PK1-TEV CVMV: Accession: RF01102 - 5'-leader pseudoknot of TEV/CVMV
    191..2956    +  CDS            MVP_TEV (fragment): Experimental evidence at protein level: Swiss-Prot protein existence level 1. [Movement protein P3N-PIPO]: allows efficient cell to cell propagation, by bypassing the host cell wall barrier. Transports viral genome to neighboring plant cells directly through plasmosdesmata, without any budding (By similarity). From Tobacco etch virus (TEV).
   2941..3237    +  CDS            MVP_TEV (fragment): Experimental evidence at protein level: Swiss-Prot protein existence level 1. [Movement protein P3N-PIPO]: allows efficient cell to cell propagation, by bypassing the host cell wall barrier. Transports viral genome to neighboring plant cells directly through plasmosdesmata, without any budding (By similarity). From Tobacco etch virus (TEV).
   3280..3301    +  misc_feature   bom (fragment): basis of mobility region from pBR322
   3400..3455    -  rep_origin     RSF ori (fragment): Plasmids containing the RSF 1030 origin of replication can be propagated in E. coli cells that contain additional plasmids with compatible origins.
   3543..4088    -  rep_origin     p15A ori: Plasmids containing the medium-copy-number p15A origin of replication can be propagated in E. coli cells that contain a second plasmid with the ColE1 origin.
   4106..4765    -  CDS            CmR: chloramphenicol acetyltransferase; cat; confers resistance to chloramphenicol
   4766..4852    -  promoter       cat promoter (fragment): promoter of the E. coli cat gene encoding chloramphenicol acetyltransferase
   4869..5124    +  promoter       CaMV 35S promoter (fragment): strong constitutive promoter from cauliflower mosaic virus
