[The description below was written by a language model from this plasmid's Addgene catalogue record and pLannotate feature annotations shown in this document.]
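Description:
pTV1 is a small (about 5.1 kb) bacterial cloning intermediate used as the first of a set of plasmids for assembling recombinant tobacco etch virus (TEV) clones, part of a potyvirus vector system for producing carotenoids in plants. It is built on a p15A backbone. The p15A origin keeps the plasmid at low copy in E. coli, and selection is through a chloramphenicol acetyltransferase gene (CmR) driven by its own cat promoter. Short matches to the pBR322 bom region and to an RSF origin are also annotated next to the p15A origin. These are only fragments and probably reflect backbone sequence similarity rather than separate functional elements.

The payload is a partial TEV cDNA placed directly downstream of a cauliflower mosaic virus 35S promoter. The enhancer region and minimal 35S core are annotated as adjacent pieces, and one table calls the upstream part as a 35S-derived hybrid promoter fragment. Following the promoter is the TEV 5' leader, including its annotated pseudoknot element. After that comes roughly 3 kb of viral coding sequence, which the annotation tool matches to the TEV entry for the P3N-PIPO movement protein. That span would cover the 5'-proximal portion of the viral genome, but the record does not list the individual cistrons or the exact fragment boundaries. No 3' viral sequence or plant terminator is annotated, which fits a subgenomic intermediate rather than an infectious clone.

The two feature tables, from the depositor sequence and the repository sequencing result, describe the same circular molecule with different start coordinates. The plasmid offers a manageable piece of the viral genome for manipulation before the full-length recombinant virus is rebuilt.
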