Addgene plasmid #122528: pTV1
Purpose: Intermediate plasmid 1 to build tobacco etch virus recombinant clones
Depositing lab: Jose-Antonio Daros. Depositing organization: Instituto de Biologia Molecular y Celular de Plantas. Publication: Use of Potyvirus Vectors to Produce Carotenoids in Plants. Daros JA. Methods Mol Biol. 2020;2083:303-312. doi: 10.1007/978-1-4939-9952-1_23. PubMed 31745931.
Backbone
  Vector backbone: p15A
  Total vector size (bp): 5124
  Vector type: potyvirus vectors to produce carotenoids in plants
Growth in bacteria
  Bacterial resistance: Chloramphenicol, 25 μg/mL
  Growth temperature: 37°C
  Growth strain: DH5alpha
  Copy number: Low Copy
Gene/Insert
  Gene/Insert name: Tobacco etch virus cDNA fragment
Terms and licenses: Academic/Nonprofit Terms; Industry Terms: Not Available to Industry
How to cite: pTV1 was a gift from Jose-Antonio Daros (Addgene plasmid # 122528 ; http://n2t.net/addgene:122528 ; RRID:Addgene_122528)
